>Addgene plasmid #64059 | L304-EGFP-Tubulin-K40R | addgene partial sequence | sequence record 109545 | EGFP-C 5'-CATGGTCCTGCTGGAGTTCGTG-3'
GTCCGGACTCAGATCTCGAGTGCGTGAGTGCATCTCCATCCACGTTGGCCAGGCTGGTGTCCAGATTGGC
AATGCCTGCTGGGAGCTCTACTGCCTGGAACACGGCATCCAGCCCGATGGCCAGATGCCAAGTGACAGGA
CCATTGGGGGAGGAGATGACTCCTTCAACACCTTCTTCAGTGAGACGGGCGCTGGCAAGCACGTGCCCCG
GGCTGTGTTTGTAGACTTGGAACCCACAGTCATTGATGAAGTTCGCACTGGCACCTACCGCCAGCTCTTC
CACCCTGAGCAGCTCATCACAGGCAAGGAAGATGCTGCCAATAACTATGCCCGAGGGCACTACACCATTG
GCAAGGAGATCATTGACCTTGTGTTGGACCGAATTCGCAAGCTGGCTGACCAGTGCACCGGTCTTCAGGG
CTTCTTGGTTTTCCACAGCTTTGGTGGGGGAACTGGTTCTGGGTTCACCTCCCTGCTCATGGAACGTCTC
TCAGTTGATTATGGCAAGAAGTCCAAGCTGGAGTTCTCCATTTACCCAGCACCCCAGGTTTCCACAGCTG
TAGTTGAGCCCTACAACTCCATCCTCACCACCCACACCACCCTGGAGCACTCTGATTGTGCCTTCATGGT
AGACAATGAGGCCATCTATGACATCTGTCGTAGAAACCTCGATATCGAGCGCCCAACCTACACTAACCTT
AACCGCCTTATTAGCCAGATTGTGTCCTCCATCACTGC
