>Addgene plasmid #64059 | L304-EGFP-Tubulin-K40R | addgene partial sequence | sequence record 111817 | WPRE-R 5'-CATAGCGTAAAAGGAGCAACA-3'
TCCAGAGGTTGATTATCGATAAGCTTGATATCGAATTGGGAGGGACTAGAGTCGCGGCCGCTTTACTTGT
ACACCACGCGCGTGGGCTAGCGAATTCGGATCCTAGACTCGAGCGGCCGCCACTGTGCTGGATATCTGCA
GAATTCCACCACACTGGACTAGTGGATCCTTAGTATTCCTCTCCTTCTTCCTCACCCTCTCCTTCAACAG
AATCCACACCAACCTCCTCATAATCCTTCTCAAGGGCAGCCATATCTTCACGGGCCTCTGAAAACTCGCC
TTCCTCCATCCCCTCACCCACGTACCAGTGAACAAAGGCACGCTTGGCATACATCAGGTCAAACTTGTGG
TCCAGGCGAGCCCAGGCCTCAGCAATGGCTGTGGTGTTGCTCAGCATGCACACAGCTCTCTGTACCTTGG
CCAGGTCTCCACCAGGCACCACAGTGGGAGGCTGGTAGTTGATGCCAACCTTGAAGCCAGTGGGGCACCA
ATCCACAAACTGGATGCTGCGCTTGGTTTTGATGGTGGCAATGGCAGCATTGACATCTTTGGGAACCACG
TCACCACGGTACAACAGGCAGCAAGCCATGTATTTACCATGGCGAGGGTCACATTTCACCATCTGGTTGG
CTGGCTCAAAGCAAGCATTGGTGATCTCTGCTACAGAAAGCTGTTCATGGTAGGCTTTCTCAGCAGAGAT
GACA
