[The description below was written by a language model from this plasmid's Addgene catalogue record.]
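Description:
L304-EGFP-Tubulin-K40R is a lentiviral mammalian expression plasmid built on the L304 backbone. It is propagated in bacteria as a high-copy plasmid under ampicillin selection. As a lentiviral transfer vector, it is meant to be packaged into viral particles that deliver and stably integrate the expression cassette into mammalian target cells. No feature table is available, so the promoter driving the insert, the specific viral elements, and any mammalian selection marker are not stated. The species of origin of the tubulin sequence is also not given.

The payload is a tubulin coding sequence fused at its N-terminus to EGFP, with the EGFP tag supplied by the backbone. The insert was placed by restriction cloning into a BamHI site, and the sites at both junctions were destroyed in the process. The tubulin carries a K40R substitution. Lysine 40 is the well-known acetylation site of alpha-tubulin, and the associated publication concerns MEC-17-dependent alpha-tubulin acetylation, so replacing this lysine with arginine keeps the positive charge while preventing acetylation at that position.

The construct therefore expresses a fluorescent, non-acetylatable tubulin that can be followed by microscopy as it incorporates into microtubules. Judging from the linked study, it serves to test how loss of K40 acetylation affects cytoskeleton remodelling during adipogenesis, presumably in comparison with a corresponding wild-type EGFP-tubulin. Lentiviral delivery suits this work because it allows expression in cell types that are hard to transfect.
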