Addgene plasmid #64059: L304-EGFP-Tubulin-K40R
Purpose: EGFP fused at the N-terminus of tubulin with a mutation K40R; lentiviral construct
Depositing lab: Weiping Han. Depositing organization: Singapore Bioimaging Consortium, BMSI, A*Star Research Entities. Publication: Regulation of adipogenesis by cytoskeleton remodelling is facilitated by acetyltransferase MEC-17-dependent acetylation of alpha-tubulin. Yang W, Guo X, Thein S, Xu F, Sugii S, Baas PW, Radda GK, Han W. Biochem J. 2013 Feb 1;449(3):605-12. doi: 10.1042/BJ20121121. PubMed 23126280.
Backbone
  Vector backbone: L304
  Vector type: Mammalian Expression, Lentiviral
Growth in bacteria
  Bacterial resistance: Ampicillin, 100 μg/mL
  Growth temperature: 37°C
  Growth strain: XL10 Gold
  Copy number: High Copy
Gene/Insert
  Gene/Insert name: tubulin
  Tag / fusion protein: EGFP (N terminal on backbone)
  Cloning method: Restriction Enzyme; 5′ cloning site BamHI (destroyed during cloning); 3′ cloning site BamHI (destroyed during cloning)
  Sequencing primers: 5′ GGCGAGTGTGTTTTGTGAAG
Terms and licenses: Academic/Nonprofit Terms; Industry Terms: Not Available to Industry
How to cite: L304-EGFP-Tubulin-K40R was a gift from Weiping Han (Addgene plasmid # 64059 ; http://n2t.net/addgene:64059 ; RRID:Addgene_64059)
